Addgene plasmid #77939: ROR2 gRNA (BRDN0001148055)
Purpose: 3rd generation lentiviral gRNA plasmid targeting human ROR2
Depositing lab: John Doench & David Root. Depositing organization: Broad Institute. Publication: Optimized sgRNA design to maximize activity and minimize off-target effects of CRISPR-Cas9. Doench JG, Fusi N, Sullender M, Hegde M, Vaimberg EW, Donovan KF, Smith I, Tothova Z, Wilen C, Orchard R, Virgin HW, Listgarten J, Root DE. Nat Biotechnol. 2016 Jan 18. doi: 10.1038/nbt.3437. PubMed 26780180.
Backbone
  Vector backbone: lentiGuide-Puro
  Backbone manufacturer: Zhang Lab (Addgene plasmid # 52963)
  Vector type: Mammalian Expression, Lentiviral, CRISPR
  Selectable markers: Puromycin
Growth in bacteria
  Bacterial resistance: Ampicillin, 100 μg/mL
  Growth temperature: 37°C
  Growth strain: DH5alpha
  Copy number: High Copy
Gene/Insert
  Gene/Insert name: ROR2 (alt names: ROR2; NM_004560.3)
  gRNA/shRNA sequence: GCTGGCAGAACCCATCCTCG
  Species: H. sapiens (human)
  Entrez Gene: ROR2 (a.k.a. BDB, BDB1, NTRKR2)
  Promoter: hU6
  Cloning method: Unknown
  Sequencing primers: 5′ U6-F; 3′ pS2-R
Terms and licenses: Academic/Nonprofit Terms; Industry Terms: Not Available to Industry
Depositor comments: The gRNA was designed to target the following Genbank reference sequence(s): NM_004560.3. Note that this plasmid does NOT contain Cas9. It should be used in conjunction with lentiCas9-Blast (Addgene #52962) or otherwise with cell lines already expressing Cas9. Browse the full kinome gRNA library at http://www.addgene.org/pooled-library/broadgpp-human-kinome/ or visit http://www.broadinstitute.org/rnai/public/ for detailed protocols and information.
How to cite: ROR2 gRNA (BRDN0001148055) was a gift from John Doench & David Root (Addgene plasmid # 77939 ; http://n2t.net/addgene:77939 ; RRID:Addgene_77939)
