[The description below was written by a language model from this plasmid's Addgene catalogue record and pLannotate feature annotations shown in this document.]
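Description:
ROR2 gRNA (BRDN0001148055) is a third-generation lentiviral guide RNA plasmid built on the lentiGuide-Puro backbone and designed to target human ROR2, with the guide chosen against the NM_004560.3 reference transcript. It is propagated in E. coli as a high-copy plasmid through a ColE1/pUC-type origin and selected with ampicillin via the β-lactamase gene. An f1 origin, an SV40 origin and leftover lac and T7/T3 cloning-vector elements are also annotated in the 8.3 kb assembled sequence.

The lentiviral transfer cassette begins with an RSV promoter fused to a truncated HIV-1 5' LTR, which makes genomic RNA production Tat-independent. This is followed by the Ψ packaging signal with a partial gag sequence, the Rev response element for Rev-dependent nuclear export, and a cPPT/CTS that aids nuclear import of the provirus. It ends in a self-inactivating ΔU3 3' LTR and an SV40 polyadenylation signal.

Within this frame, a human U6 RNA polymerase III promoter drives the ROR2-specific spacer joined to the Streptococcus pyogenes Cas9 guide scaffold. A separate EF-1α core promoter with its intron A expresses puromycin N-acetyltransferase, stabilised by a WPRE, so that transduced mammalian cells can be selected with puromycin.

The plasmid carries no Cas9, so it is meant for cells that already express Cas9 or for use alongside a separate Cas9 lentivector. It belongs to a human kinome gRNA collection associated with work on optimised sgRNA design, and is suited to disruption of ROR2 in human cells.
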