Features (pLannotate 1.2.2; 29 found; start..end, strand, type, name):
     14..80      +  CDS            small t antigen (fragment): SV40 (simian virus 40) small t antigen
    106..317     +  promoter       EF-1α core promoter: core promoter for human elongation factor EF-1α
    318..1256    +  intron         EF-1α intron A: intron upstream of the start codon of human EF-1α
   1278..1877    +  CDS            PuroR (fragment): puromycin N-acetyltransferase; pac from Streptomyces; confers resistance to puromycin
   1893..2481    +  misc_feature   WPRE: woodchuck hepatitis virus posttranscriptional regulatory element
   2532..2551    +  misc_feature   cPPT/CTS (fragment): central polypurine tract and central termination sequence of HIV-1
   2553..2786    +  LTR            3' LTR (ΔU3): self-inactivating 3' long terminal repeat (LTR) from HIV-1
   2864..2985    +  polyA_signal   SV40 poly(A) signal: SV40 polyadenylation signal
   3025..3160    +  rep_origin     SV40 ori: SV40 origin of replication
   3181..3199    -  promoter       T7 promoter: promoter for bacteriophage T7 RNA polymerase
   3207..3362    +  CDS            lacZα (fragment): LacZα fragment of β-galactosidase; lacZ fragment
   3367..3795    +  rep_origin     f1 ori (sequence partly withheld): f1 bacteriophage origin of replication; arrow indicates direction of (+) strand synthesis
   3848..3952    +  promoter       AmpR promoter: bla
   3953..4813    +  CDS            AmpR: β-lactamase; bla; confers resistance to ampicillin, carbenicillin, and related antibiotics
   4984..5572    +  rep_origin     ori: high-copy-number ColE1/pMB1/pBR322/pUC origin of replication
   5755..5847    +  CDS            lacI (fragment): lac repressor; lacI; The lac repressor binds to the lac operator to inhibit transcription in E. coli. This inhibition can be relieved by adding lactose or isopropyl-β-D-thiogalactopyranoside (IPTG).
   5860..5881    +  protein_bind   CAP binding site: CAP binding activates transcription in the presence of cAMP. E. coli catabolite activator protein
   5896..5926    +  promoter       lac promoter: promoter for the E. coli lac operon
   5934..5950    +  protein_bind   lac operator: The lac repressor binds to the lac operator to inhibit transcription in E. coli. This inhibition can be relieved by adding lactose or isopropyl-β-D-thiogalactopyranoside (IPTG). lac repressor encoded by lacI
   5995..6013    +  promoter       T3 promoter: promoter for bacteriophage T3 RNA polymerase
   6041..6267    +  promoter       RSV promoter: Rous sarcoma virus enhancer/promoter
   6268..6448    +  LTR            5' LTR (truncated): truncated 5' long terminal repeat (LTR) from HIV-1
   6495..6620    +  misc_feature   HIV-1 Ψ: packaging signal of human immunodeficiency virus type 1
   6604..6967    +  CDS            HIV-1 gag (fragment): gag protein from human immunodeficiency virus 1; gag
   7113..7346    +  misc_feature   RRE: The Rev response element (RRE) of HIV-1 allows for Rev-dependent mRNA export from the nucleus to the cytoplasm.
   7723..7749    +  CDS            Rev (fragment): human immunodeficiency virus 1 (HIV-1) Rev protein; rev; enhances nuclear export of unspliced and incompletely spliced viral mRNAs
   7753..7993    +  promoter       U6 promoter: RNA polymerase III promoter for human U6 snRNA
   8023..8098    +  misc_RNA       gRNA scaffold: guide RNA scaffold for the Streptococcus pyogenes CRISPR/Cas9 system
   8154..8271    +  misc_feature   cPPT/CTS: central polypurine tract and central termination sequence of HIV-1
>Addgene plasmid #77939 | ROR2 gRNA (BRDN0001148055) | addgene full sequence | sequence record 188692 | Addgene Assembled Sequence
CCCGGGTGCAAAGATGGATAAAGTTTTAAACAGAGAGGAATCTTTGCAGCTAATGGACCTTCTAGGTCTT
GAAAGGAGTGGGAATTGGCTCCGGTGCCCGTCAGTGGGCAGAGCGCACATCGCCCACAGTCCCCGAGAAG
TTGGGGGGAGGGGTCGGCAATTGATCCGGTGCCTAGAGAAGGTGGCGCGGGGTAAACTGGGAAAGTGATG
TCGTGTACTGGCTCCGCCTTTTTCCCGAGGGTGGGGGAGAACCGTATATAAGTGCAGTAGTCGCCGTGAA
CGTTCTTTTTCGCAACGGGTTTGCCGCCAGAACACAGGTAAGTGCCGTGTGTGGTTCCCGCGGGCCTGGC
CTCTTTACGGGTTATGGCCCTTGCGTGCCTTGAATTACTTCCACCTGGCTGCAGTACGTGATTCTTGATC
CCGAGCTTCGGGTTGGAAGTGGGTGGGAGAGTTCGAGGCCTTGCGCTTAAGGAGCCCCTTCGCCTCGTGC
TTGAGTTGAGGCCTGGCCTGGGCGCTGGGGCCGCCGCGTGCGAATCTGGTGGCACCTTCGCGCCTGTCTC
GCTGCTTTCGATAAGTCTCTAGCCATTTAAAATTTTTGATGACCTGCTGCGACGCTTTTTTTCTGGCAAG
ATAGTCTTGTAAATGCGGGCCAAGATCTGCACACTGGTATTTCGGTTTTTGGGGCCGCGGGCGGCGACGG
GGCCCGTGCGTCCCAGCGCACATGTTCGGCGAGGCGGGGCCTGCGAGCGCGGCCACCGAGAATCGGACGG
GGGTAGTCTCAAGCTGGCCGGCCTGCTCTGGTGCCTGGCCTCGCGCCGCCGTGTATCGCCCCGCCCTGGG
CGGCAAGGCTGGCCCGGTCGGCACCAGTTGCGTGAGCGGAAAGATGGCCGCTTCCCGGCCCTGCTGCAGG
GAGCTCAAAATGGAGGACGCGGCGCTCGGGAGAGCGGGCGGGTGAGTCACCCACACAAAGGAAAAGGGCC
TTTCCGTCCTCAGCCGTCGCTTCATGTGACTCCACGGAGTACCGGGCGCCGTCCAGGCACCTCGATTAGT
TCTCGAGCTTTTGGAGTACGTCGTCTTTAGGTTGGGGGGAGGGGTTTTATGCGATGGAGTTTCCCCACAC
TGAGTGGGTGGAGACTGAAGTTAGGCCAGCTTGGCACTTGATGTAATTCTCCTTGGAATTTGCCCTTTTT
GAGTTTGGATCTTGGTTCATTCTCAAGCCTCAGACAGTGGTTCAAAGTTTTTTTCTTCCATTTCAGGTGT
CGTGACGTACGGCCACCATGACCGAGTACAAGCCCACGGTGCGCCTCGCCACCCGCGACGACGTCCCCAG
GGCCGTACGCACCCTCGCCGCCGCGTTCGCCGACTACCCCGCCACGCGCCACACCGTCGATCCGGACCGC
CACATCGAGCGGGTCACCGAGCTGCAAGAACTCTTCCTCACGCGCGTCGGGCTCGACATCGGCAAGGTGT
GGGTCGCGGACGACGGCGCCGCCGTGGCGGTCTGGACCACGCCGGAGAGCGTCGAAGCGGGGGCGGTGTT
CGCCGAGATCGGCCCGCGCATGGCCGAGTTGAGCGGTTCCCGGCTGGCCGCGCAGCAACAGATGGAAGGC
CTCCTGGCGCCGCACCGGCCCAAGGAGCCCGCGTGGTTCCTGGCCACCGTCGGAGTCTCGCCCGACCACC
AGGGCAAGGGTCTGGGCAGCGCCGTCGTGCTCCCCGGAGTGGAGGCGGCCGAGCGCGCCGGGGTGCCCGC
CTTCCTGGAGACCTCCGCGCCCCGCAACCTCCCCTTCTACGAGCGGCTCGGCTTCACCGTCACCGCCGAC
GTCGAGGTGCCCGAAGGACCGCGCACCTGGTGCATGACCCGCAAGCCCGGTGCCTGAACGCGTTAAGTCG
ACAATCAACCTCTGGATTACAAAATTTGTGAAAGATTGACTGGTATTCTTAACTATGTTGCTCCTTTTAC
GCTATGTGGATACGCTGCTTTAATGCCTTTGTATCATGCTATTGCTTCCCGTATGGCTTTCATTTTCTCC
TCCTTGTATAAATCCTGGTTGCTGTCTCTTTATGAGGAGTTGTGGCCCGTTGTCAGGCAACGTGGCGTGG
TGTGCACTGTGTTTGCTGACGCAACCCCCACTGGTTGGGGCATTGCCACCACCTGTCAGCTCCTTTCCGG
GACTTTCGCTTTCCCCCTCCCTATTGCCACGGCGGAACTCATCGCCGCCTGCCTTGCCCGCTGCTGGACA
GGGGCTCGGCTGTTGGGCACTGACAATTCCGTGGTGTTGTCGGGGAAATCATCGTCCTTTCCTTGGCTGC
TCGCCTGTGTTGCCACCTGGATTCTGCGCGGGACGTCCTTCTGCTACGTCCCTTCGGCCCTCAATCCAGC
GGACCTTCCTTCCCGCGGCCTGCTGCCGGCTCTGCGGCCTCTTCCGCGTCTTCGCCTTCGCCCTCAGACG
AGTCGGATCTCCCTTTGGGCCGCCTCCCCGCGTCGACTTTAAGACCAATGACTTACAAGGCAGCTGTAGA
TCTTAGCCACTTTTTAAAAGAAAAGGGGGGACTGGAAGGGCTAATTCACTCCCAACGAAGACAAGATCTG
CTTTTTGCTTGTACTGGGTCTCTCTGGTTAGACCAGATCTGAGCCTGGGAGCTCTCTGGCTAACTAGGGA
ACCCACTGCTTAAGCCTCAATAAAGCTTGCCTTGAGTGCTTCAAGTAGTGTGTGCCCGTCTGTTGTGTGA
CTCTGGTAACTAGAGATCCCTCAGACCCTTTTAGTCAGTGTGGAAAATCTCTAGCAGTACGTATAGTAGT
TCATGTCATCTTATTATTCAGTATTTATAACTTGCAAAGAAATGAATATCAGAGAGTGAGAGGAACTTGT
TTATTGCAGCTTATAATGGTTACAAATAAAGCAATAGCATCACAAATTTCACAAATAAAGCATTTTTTTC
ACTGCATTCTAGTTGTGGTTTGTCCAAACTCATCAATGTATCTTATCATGTCTGGCTCTAGCTATCCCGC
CCCTAACTCCGCCCATCCCGCCCCTAACTCCGCCCAGTTCCGCCCATTCTCCGCCCCATGGCTGACTAAT
TTTTTTTATTTATGCAGAGGCCGAGGCCGCCTCGGCCTCTGAGCTATTCCAGAAGTAGTGAGGAGGCTTT
TTTGGAGGCCTAGGGACGTACCCAATTCGCCCTATAGTGAGTCGTATTACGCGCGCTCACTGGCCGTCGT
TTTACAACGTCGTGACTGGGAAAACCCTGGCGTTACCCAACTTAATCGCCTTGCAGCACATCCCCCTTTC
GCCAGCTGGCGTAATAGCGAAGAGGCCCGCACCGATCGCCCTTCCCAACAGTTGCGCAGCCTGAATGGCG
AATGGG
[124 nt withheld, positions 3367-3490]
C
[91 nt withheld, positions 3492-3582]
A
[49 nt withheld, positions 3584-3632]
CCTTTGACGTTGGAGTCCACGTTCTTT
[37 nt withheld, positions 3660-3696]
ACCCTATCTCGGTCTATTCTTTTGATTTATAAGGGATTTTGCCGATTTCGGCCTATTGGTTAAAAAATGA
GCTGATTTAACAAAAATTTAACGCGAATTTTAACAAAATATTAACGCTTACAATTTAGGTGGCACTTTTC
GGGGAAATGTGCGCGGAACCCCTATTTGTTTATTTTTCTAAATACATTCAAATATGTATCCGCTCATGAG
ACAATAACCCTGATAAATGCTTCAATAATATTGAAAAAGGAAGAGTATGAGTATTCAACATTTCCGTGTC
GCCCTTATTCCCTTTTTTGCGGCATTTTGCCTTCCTGTTTTTGCTCACCCAGAAACGCTGGTGAAAGTAA
AAGATGCTGAAGATCAGTTGGGTGCACGAGTGGGTTACATCGAACTGGATCTCAACAGCGGTAAGATCCT
TGAGAGTTTTCGCCCCGAAGAACGTTTTCCAATGATGAGCACTTTTAAAGTTCTGCTATGTGGCGCGGTA
TTATCCCGTATTGACGCCGGGCAAGAGCAACTCGGTCGCCGCATACACTATTCTCAGAATGACTTGGTTG
AGTACTCACCAGTCACAGAAAAGCATCTTACGGATGGCATGACAGTAAGAGAATTATGCAGTGCTGCCAT
AACCATGAGTGATAACACTGCGGCCAACTTACTTCTGACAACGATCGGAGGACCGAAGGAGCTAACCGCT
TTTTTGCACAACATGGGGGATCATGTAACTCGCCTTGATCGTTGGGAACCGGAGCTGAATGAAGCCATAC
CAAACGACGAGCGTGACACCACGATGCCTGTAGCAATGGCAACAACGTTGCGCAAACTATTAACTGGCGA
ACTACTTACTCTAGCTTCCCGGCAACAATTAATAGACTGGATGGAGGCGGATAAAGTTGCAGGACCACTT
CTGCGCTCGGCCCTTCCGGCTGGCTGGTTTATTGCTGATAAATCTGGAGCCGGTGAGCGTGGGTCTCGCG
GTATCATTGCAGCACTGGGGCCAGATGGTAAGCCCTCCCGTATCGTAGTTATCTACACGACGGGGAGTCA
GGCAACTATGGATGAACGAAATAGACAGATCGCTGAGATAGGTGCCTCACTGATTAAGCATTGGTAACTG
TCAGACCAAGTTTACTCATATATACTTTAGATTGATTTAAAACTTCATTTTTAATTTAAAAGGATCTAGG
TGAAGATCCTTTTTGATAATCTCATGACCAAAATCCCTTAACGTGAGTTTTCGTTCCACTGAGCGTCAGA
CCCCGTAGAAAAGATCAAAGGATCTTCTTGAGATCCTTTTTTTCTGCGCGTAATCTGCTGCTTGCAAACA
AAAAAACCACCGCTACCAGCGGTGGTTTGTTTGCCGGATCAAGAGCTACCAACTCTTTTTCCGAAGGTAA
CTGGCTTCAGCAGAGCGCAGATACCAAATACTGTTCTTCTAGTGTAGCCGTAGTTAGGCCACCACTTCAA
GAACTCTGTAGCACCGCCTACATACCTCGCTCTGCTAATCCTGTTACCAGTGGCTGCTGCCAGTGGCGAT
AAGTCGTGTCTTACCGGGTTGGACTCAAGACGATAGTTACCGGATAAGGCGCAGCGGTCGGGCTGAACGG
GGGGTTCGTGCACACAGCCCAGCTTGGAGCGAACGACCTACACCGAACTGAGATACCTACAGCGTGAGCT
ATGAGAAAGCGCCACGCTTCCCGAAGGGAGAAAGGCGGACAGGTATCCGGTAAGCGGCAGGGTCGGAACA
GGAGAGCGCACGAGGGAGCTTCCAGGGGGAAACGCCTGGTATCTTTATAGTCCTGTCGGGTTTCGCCACC
TCTGACTTGAGCGTCGATTTTTGTGATGCTCGTCAGGGGGGCGGAGCCTATGGAAAAACGCCAGCAACGC
GGCCTTTTTACGGTTCCTGGCCTTTTGCTGGCCTTTTGCTCACATGTTCTTTCCTGCGTTATCCCCTGAT
TCTGTGGATAACCGTATTACCGCCTTTGAGTGAGCTGATACCGCTCGCCGCAGCCGAACGACCGAGCGCA
GCGAGTCAGTGAGCGAGGAAGCGGAAGAGCGCCCAATACGCAAACCGCCTCTCCCCGCGCGTTGGCCGAT
TCATTAATGCAGCTGGCACGACAGGTTTCCCGACTGGAAAGCGGGCAGTGAGCGCAACGCAATTAATGTG
AGTTAGCTCACTCATTAGGCACCCCAGGCTTTACACTTTATGCTTCCGGCTCGTATGTTGTGTGGAATTG
TGAGCGGATAACAATTTCACACAGGAAACAGCTATGACCATGATTACGCCAAGCGCGCAATTAACCCTCA
CTAAAGGGAACAAAAGCTGGAGCTGCAAGCTTAATGTAGTCTTATGCAATACTCTTGTAGTCTTGCAACA
TGGTAACGATGAGTTAGCAACATGCCTTACAAGGAGAGAAAAAGCACCGTGCATGCCGATTGGTGGAAGT
AAGGTGGTACGATCGTGCCTTATTAGGAAGGCAACAGACGGGTCTGACATGGATTGGACGAACCACTGAA
TTGCCGCATTGCAGAGATATTGTATTTAAGTGCCTAGCTCGATACATAAACGGGTCTCTCTGGTTAGACC
AGATCTGAGCCTGGGAGCTCTCTGGCTAACTAGGGAACCCACTGCTTAAGCCTCAATAAAGCTTGCCTTG
AGTGCTTCAAGTAGTGTGTGCCCGTCTGTTGTGTGACTCTGGTAACTAGAGATCCCTCAGACCCTTTTAG
TCAGTGTGGAAAATCTCTAGCAGTGGCGCCCGAACAGGGACTTGAAAGCGAAAGGGAAACCAGAGGAGCT
CTCTCGACGCAGGACTCGGCTTGCTGAAGCGCGCACGGCAAGAGGCGAGGGGCGGCGACTGGTGAGTACG
CCAAAAATTTTGACTAGCGGAGGCTAGAAGGAGAGAGATGGGTGCGAGAGCGTCAGTATTAAGCGGGGGA
GAATTAGATCGCGATGGGAAAAAATTCGGTTAAGGCCAGGGGGAAAGAAAAAATATAAATTAAAACATAT
AGTATGGGCAAGCAGGGAGCTAGAACGATTCGCAGTTAATCCTGGCCTGTTAGAAACATCAGAAGGCTGT
AGACAAATACTGGGACAGCTACAACCATCCCTTCAGACAGGATCAGAAGAACTTAGATCATTATATAATA
CAGTAGCAACCCTCTATTGTGTGCATCAAAGGATAGAGATAAAAGACACCAAGGAAGCTTTAGACAAGAT
AGAGGAAGAGCAAAACAAAAGTAAGACCACCGCACAGCAAGCGGCCGCTGATCTTCAGACCTGGAGGAGG
AGATATGAGGGACAATTGGAGAAGTGAATTATATAAATATAAAGTAGTAAAAATTGAACCATTAGGAGTA
GCACCCACCAAGGCAAAGAGAAGAGTGGTGCAGAGAGAAAAAAGAGCAGTGGGAATAGGAGCTTTGTTCC
TTGGGTTCTTGGGAGCAGCAGGAAGCACTATGGGCGCAGCGTCAATGACGCTGACGGTACAGGCCAGACA
ATTATTGTCTGGTATAGTGCAGCAGCAGAACAATTTGCTGAGGGCTATTGAGGCGCAACAGCATCTGTTG
CAACTCACAGTCTGGGGCATCAAGCAGCTCCAGGCAAGAATCCTGGCTGTGGAAAGATACCTAAAGGATC
AACAGCTCCTGGGGATTTGGGGTTGCTCTGGAAAACTCATTTGCACCACTGCTGTGCCTTGGAATGCTAG
TTGGAGTAATAAATCTCTGGAACAGATTTGGAATCACACGACCTGGATGGAGTGGGACAGAGAAATTAAC
AATTACACAAGCTTAATACACTCCTTAATTGAAGAATCGCAAAACCAGCAAGAAAAGAATGAACAAGAAT
TATTGGAATTAGATAAATGGGCAAGTTTGTGGAATTGGTTTAACATAACAAATTGGCTGTGGTATATAAA
ATTATTCATAATGATAGTAGGAGGCTTGGTAGGTTTAAGAATAGTTTTTGCTGTACTTTCTATAGTGAAT
AGAGTTAGGCAGGGATATTCACCATTATCGTTTCAGACCCACCTCCCAACCCCGAGGGGACCCAGAGAGG
GCCTATTTCCCATGATTCCTTCATATTTGCATATACGATACAAGGCTGTTAGAGAGATAATTAGAATTAA
TTTGACTGTAAACACAAAGATATTAGTACAAAATACGTGACGTAGAAAGTAATAATTTCTTGGGTAGTTT
GCAGTTTTAAAATTATGTTTTAAAATGGACTATCATATGCTTACCGTAACTTGAAAGTATTTCGATTTCT
TGGCTTTATATATCTTGTGGAAAGGACGAAACACCGGCTGGCAGAACCCATCCTCGGTTTTAGAGCTAGA
AATAGCAAGTTAAAATAAGGCTAGTCCGTTATCAACTTGAAAAAGTGGCACCGAGTCGGTGCTTTTTTAA
GCTTGGCGTAACTAGATCTTGAGACAAATGGCAGTATTCATCCACAATTTTAAAAGAAAAGGGGGGATTG
GGGGGTACAGTGCAGGGGAAAGAATAGTAGACATAATAGCAACAGACATACAAACTAAAGAATTACAAAA
ACAAATTACAAAAATTCAAAATTTTCGGGTTTATTACAGGGACAGCAGAGATCCACTTTGGCGCCGGCTC
GAGGGGG
