>Addgene plasmid #77939 | ROR2 gRNA (BRDN0001148055) | depositor partial sequence | sequence record 145399 | Target Sequence
GCTGGCAGAACCCATCCTCG
