>Addgene plasmid #77939 | ROR2 gRNA (BRDN0001148055) | addgene partial sequence | sequence record 188691 | hU6-F
TACGTGACGTAGAAAGTAATAATTTCTTGGGTAGTTTGCAGTTTTAAAATTATGTTTTAAAATGGACTAT
CATATGCTTACCGTAACTTGAAAGTATTTCGATTTCTTGGCTTTATATATCTTGTGGAAAGGACGAAACA
CCGGCTGGCAGAACCCATCCTCGGTTTTAGAGCTAGAAATAGCAAGTTAAAATAAGGCTAGTCCGTTATC
AACTTGAAAAAGTGGCACCGAGTCGGTGCTTTTTTAAGCTTGGCGTAACTAGATCTTGAGACAAATGGCA
GTATTCATCCACAATTTTAAAAGAAAAGGGGGGATTGGGGGGTACAGTGCAGGGGAAAGAATAGTAGACA
TAATAGCAACAGACATACAAACTAAAGAATTACAAAAACAAATTACAAAAATTCAAAATTTTCGGGTTTA
TTACAGGGNCNGCAGAGATCCACTTTGGCGCCGGCTCGAGGGGGCCCGGGTGCAAAGATGGATAAAGTTT
TAAACAGAGAGGAATCTTTGCAGCTAATGGACCTTCTAGGTCTTGAAAGGAGTGGGAATTGGCTCCGGTG
CCCGTCAGTG
